>Addgene plasmid #66367 | GPR62-Tango | depositor partial sequence | sequence record 113347 | empty Tango
GACGGATCGGGAGATCTCCCGATCCCCTATGGTGCACTCTCAGTACAATCTGCTCTGATGCCGCATAGTT
AAGCCAGTATCTGCTCCCTGCTTGTGTGTTGGAGGTCGCTGAGTAGTGCGCGAGCAAAATTTAAGCTACA
ACAAGGCAAGGCTTGACCGACAATTGCATGAAGAATCTGCTTAGGGTTAGGCGTTTTGCGCTGCTTCGCG
ATGTACGGGCCAGATATACGCGTTGACATTGATTATTGACTAGTTATTAATAGTAATCAATTACGGGGTC
ATTAGTTCATAGCCCATATATGGAGTTCCGCGTTACATAACTTACGGTAAATGGCCCGCCTGGCTGACCG
CCCAACGACCCCCGCCCATTGACGTCAATAATGACGTATGTTCCCATAGTAACGCCAATAGGGACTTTCC
ATTGACGTCAATGGGTGGAGTATTTACGGTAAACTGCCCACTTGGCAGTACATCAAGTGTATCATATGCC
AAGTACGCCCCCTATTGACGTCAATGACGGTAAATGGCCCGCCTGGCATTATGCCCAGTACATGACCTTA
TGGGACTTTCCTACTTGGCAGTACATCTACGTATTAGTCATCGCTATTACCATGGTGATGCGGTTTTGGC
AGTACATCAATGGGCGTGGATAGCGGTTTGACTCACGGGGATTTCCAAGTCTCCACCCCATTGACGTCAA
TGGGAGTTTGTTTTGGCACCAAAATCAACGGGACTTTCCAAAATGTCGTAACAACTCCGCCCCATTGACG
CAAATGGGCGGTAGGCGTGTACGGTGGGAGGTCTATATAAGCAGAGCTCTCTGGCTAACTAGAGAACCCA
CTGCTTACTGGCTTATCGAAATTAATACGACTCACTATAGGGAGACCCAAGCTGGCTAGCGTTTAAACTT
AAGCTTGGTACCGAGCTCGGATCCACTAGTCCAGTGTGGTGGAATTCTGCAGATATCCAGCACAGTGGCG
GCCGCGCCACCATGAAGACGATCATCGCCCTGAGCTACATCTTCTGCCTGGTATTCGCCGACTACAAGGA
CGATGATGACGCCAGCATCGATACCGGTGGACGCACCCCACCCAGCCTGGGTCCCCAAGATGAGTCCTGC
ACCACCGCCAGCTCCTCCCTGGCCAAGGACACTTCATCGACCGGTGAGAACCTGTACTTCCAGCTAAGAT
TAGATAAAAGTAAAGTGATTAACAGCGCATTAGAGCTGCTTAATGAGGTCGGAATCGAAGGTTTAACAAC
CCGTAAACTCGCCCAGAAGCTAGGTGTAGAGCAGCCTACATTGTATTGGCATGTAAAAAATAAGCGGGCT
TTGCTCGACGCCTTAGCCATTGAGATGTTAGATAGGCACCATACTCACTTTTGCCCTTTAGAAGGGGAAA
GCTGGCAAGATTTTTTACGTAATAACGCTAAAAGTTTTAGATGTGCTTTACTAAGTCATCGCGATGGAGC
AAAAGTACATTTAGGTACACGGCCTACAGAAAAACAGTATGAAACTCTCGAAAATCAATTAGCCTTTTTA
TGCCAACAAGGTTTTTCACTAGAGAATGCATTATATGCACTCAGCGCTGTGGGGCATTTTACTTTAGGTT
GCGTATTGGAAGATCAAGAGCATCAAGTCGCTAAAGAAGAAAGGGAAACACCTACTACTGATAGTATGCC
GCCATTATTACGACAAGCTATCGAATTATTTGATCACCAAGGTGCAGAGCCAGCCTTCTTATTCGGCCTT
GAATTGATCATATGCGGATTAGAAAAACAACTTAAATGTGAAAGTGGGTCCGCGTACAGCCGCGCGCGTA
CGAAAAACAATTACGGGTCTACCATCGAGGGCCTGCTCGATCTCCCGGACGACGACGCCCCCGAAGAGGC
GGGGCTGGCGGCTCCGCGCCTGTCCTTTCTCCCCGCGGGACACACGCGCAGACTGTCGACGGCCCCCCCG
ACCGATGTCAGCCTGGGGGACGAGCTCCACTTAGACGGCGAGGACGTGGCGATGGCGCATGCCGACGCGC
TAGACGATTTCGATCTGGACATGTTGGGGGACGGGGATTCCCCGGGTCCGGGATTTACCCCCCACGACTC
CGCCCCCTACGGCGCTCTGGATATGGCCGACTTCGAGTTTGAGCAGATGTTTACCGATGCCCTTGGAATT
GACGAGTACGGTGGGTAGCTCGAGTCTAGAGGGCCCGTTTAAACCCGCTGATCAGCCTCGACTGTGCCTT
CTAGTTGCCAGCCATCTGTTGTTTGCCCCTCCCCCGTGCCTTCCTTGACCCTGGAAGGTGCCACTCCCAC
TGTCCTTTCCTAATAAAATGAGGAAATTGCATCGCATTGTCTGAGTAGGTGTCATTCTATTCTGGGGGGT
GGGGTGGGGCAGGACAGCAAGGGGGAGGATTGGGAAGACAATAGCAGGCATGCTGGGGATGCGGTGGGCT
CTATGGCTTCTGAGGCGGAAAGAACCAGCTGGGGCTCTAGGGGGTATCCCC
[124 nt withheld, positions 2502-2625]
C
[91 nt withheld, positions 2627-2717]
A
[49 nt withheld, positions 2719-2767]
CCTTTGACGTTGGAGTCCACGTTCTTT
[37 nt withheld, positions 2795-2831]
ACCCTATCTCGGTCTATTCTTTTGATTTATAAGGGATTTTGCCGATTTCGGCCTATTGGTTAAAAAATGA
GCTGATTTAACAAAAATTTAACGCGAATTAATTCTGTGGAATGTGTGTCAGTTAGGGTGTGGAAAGTCCC
CAGGCTCCCCAGCAGGCAGAAGTATGCAAAGCATGCATCTCAATTAGTCAGCAACCAGGTGTGGAAAGTC
CCCAGGCTCCCCAGCAGGCAGAAGTATGCAAAGCATGCATCTCAATTAGTCAGCAACCATAGTCCCGCCC
CTAACTCCGCCCATCCCGCCCCTAACTCCGCCCAGTTCCGCCCATTCTCCGCCCCATGGCTGACTAATTT
TTTTTATTTATGCAGAGGCCGAGGCCGCCTCTGCCTCTGAGCTATTCCAGAAGTAGTGAGGAGGCTTTTT
TGGAGGCCTAGGCTTTTGCAAAAAGCTCCCGGGAGCTTGTATATCCATTTTCGGATCTGATCAAGAGACA
GGATGAGGATCGTTTCGCATGATTGAACAAGATGGATTGCACGCAGGTTCTCCGGCCGCTTGGGTGGAGA
GGCTATTCGGCTATGACTGGGCACAACAGACAATCGGCTGCTCTGATGCCGCCGTGTTCCGGCTGTCAGC
GCAGGGGCGCCCGGTTCTTTTTGTCAAGACCGACCTGTCCGGTGCCCTGAATGAACTGCAGGACGAGGCA
GCGCGGCTATCGTGGCTGGCCACGACGGGCGTTCCTTGCGCAGCTGTGCTCGACGTTGTCACTGAAGCGG
GAAGGGACTGGCTGCTATTGGGCGAAGTGCCGGGGCAGGATCTCCTGTCATCTCACCTTGCTCCTGCCGA
GAAAGTATCCATCATGGCTGATGCAATGCGGCGGCTGCATACGCTTGATCCGGCTACCTGCCCATTCGAC
CACCAAGCGAAACATCGCATCGAGCGAGCACGTACTCGGATGGAAGCCGGTCTTGTCGATCAGGATGATC
TGGACGAAGAGCATCAGGGGCTCGCGCCAGCCGAACTGTTCGCCAGGCTCAAGGCGCGCATGCCCGACGG
CGAGGATCTCGTCGTGACCCATGGCGATGCCTGCTTGCCGAATATCATGGTGGAAAATGGCCGCTTTTCT
GGATTCATCGACTGTGGCCGGCTGGGTGTGGCGGACCGCTATCAGGACATAGCGTTGGCTACCCGTGATA
TTGCTGAAGAGCTTGGCGGCGAATGGGCTGACCGCTTCCTCGTGCTTTACGGTATCGCCGCTCCCGATTC
GCAGCGCATCGCCTTCTATCGCCTTCTTGACGAGTTCTTCTGAGCGGGACTCTGGGGTTCGAAATGACCG
ACCAAGCGACGCCCAACCTGCCATCACGAGATTTCGATTCCACCGCCGCCTTCTATGAAAGGTTGGGCTT
CGGAATCGTTTTCCGGGACGCCGGCTGGATGATCCTCCAGCGCGGGGATCTCATGCTGGAGTTCTTCGCC
CACCCCAACTTGTTTATTGCAGCTTATAATGGTTACAAATAAAGCAATAGCATCACAAATTTCACAAATA
AAGCATTTTTTTCACTGCATTCTAGTTGTGGTTTGTCCAAACTCATCAATGTATCTTATCATGTCTGTAT
ACCGTCGACCTCTAGCTAGAGCTTGGCGTAATCATGGTCATAGCTGTTTCCTGTGTGAAATTGTTATCCG
CTCACAATTCCACACAACATACGAGCCGGAAGCATAAAGTGTAAAGCCTGGGGTGCCTAATGAGTGAGCT
AACTCACATTAATTGCGTTGCGCTCACTGCCCGCTTTCCAGTCGGGAAACCTGTCGTGCCAGCTGCATTA
ATGAATCGGCCAACGCGCGGGGAGAGGCGGTTTGCGTATTGGGCGCTCTTCCGCTTCCTCGCTCACTGAC
TCGCTGCGCTCGGTCGTTCGGCTGCGGCGAGCGGTATCAGCTCACTCAAAGGCGGTAATACGGTTATCCA
CAGAATCAGGGGATAACGCAGGAAAGAACATGTGAGCAAAAGGCCAGCAAAAGGCCAGGAACCGTAAAAA
GGCCGCGTTGCTGGCGTTTTTCCATAGGCTCCGCCCCCCTGACGAGCATCACAAAAATCGACGCTCAAGT
CAGAGGTGGCGAAACCCGACAGGACTATAAAGATACCAGGCGTTTCCCCCTGGAAGCTCCCTCGTGCGCT
CTCCTGTTCCGACCCTGCCGCTTACCGGATACCTGTCCGCCTTTCTCCCTTCGGGAAGCGTGGCGCTTTC
TCATAGCTCACGCTGTAGGTATCTCAGTTCGGTGTAGGTCGTTCGCTCCAAGCTGGGCTGTGTGCACGAA
CCCCCCGTTCAGCCCGACCGCTGCGCCTTATCCGGTAACTATCGTCTTGAGTCCAACCCGGTAAGACACG
ACTTATCGCCACTGGCAGCAGCCACTGGTAACAGGATTAGCAGAGCGAGGTATGTAGGCGGTGCTACAGA
GTTCTTGAAGTGGTGGCCTAACTACGGCTACACTAGAAGAACAGTATTTGGTATCTGCGCTCTGCTGAAG
CCAGTTACCTTCGGAAAAAGAGTTGGTAGCTCTTGATCCGGCAAACAAACCACCGCTGGTAGCGGTTTTT
TTGTTTGCAAGCAGCAGATTACGCGCAGAAAAAAAGGATCTCAAGAAGATCCTTTGATCTTTTCTACGGG
GTCTGACGCTCAGTGGAACGAAAACTCACGTTAAGGGATTTTGGTCATGAGATTATCAAAAAGGATCTTC
ACCTAGATCCTTTTAAATTAAAAATGAAGTTTTAAATCAATCTAAAGTATATATGAGTAAACTTGGTCTG
ACAGTTACCAATGCTTAATCAGTGAGGCACCTATCTCAGCGATCTGTCTATTTCGTTCATCCATAGTTGC
CTGACTCCCCGTCGTGTAGATAACTACGATACGGGAGGGCTTACCATCTGGCCCCAGTGCTGCAATGATA
CCGCGAGACCCACGCTCACCGGCTCCAGATTTATCAGCAATAAACCAGCCAGCCGGAAGGGCCGAGCGCA
GAAGTGGTCCTGCAACTTTATCCGCCTCCATCCAGTCTATTAATTGTTGCCGGGAAGCTAGAGTAAGTAG
TTCGCCAGTTAATAGTTTGCGCAACGTTGTTGCCATTGCTACAGGCATCGTGGTGTCACGCTCGTCGTTT
GGTATGGCTTCATTCAGCTCCGGTTCCCAACGATCAAGGCGAGTTACATGATCCCCCATGTTGTGCAAAA
AAGCGGTTAGCTCCTTCGGTCCTCCGATCGTTGTCAGAAGTAAGTTGGCCGCAGTGTTATCACTCATGGT
TATGGCAGCACTGCATAATTCTCTTACTGTCATGCCATCCGTAAGATGCTTTTCTGTGACTGGTGAGTAC
TCAACCAAGTCATTCTGAGAATAGTGTATGCGGCGACCGAGTTGCTCTTGCCCGGCGTCAATACGGGATA
ATACCGCGCCACATAGCAGAACTTTAAAAGTGCTCATCATTGGAAAACGTTCTTCGGGGCGAAAACTCTC
AAGGATCTTACCGCTGTTGAGATCCAGTTCGATGTAACCCACTCGTGCACCCAACTGATCTTCAGCATCT
TTTACTTTCACCAGCGTTTCTGGGTGAGCAAAAACAGGAAGGCAAAATGCCGCAAAAAAGGGAATAAGGG
CGACACGGAAATGTTGAATACTCATACTCTTCCTTTTTCAATATTATTGAAGCATTTATCAGGGTTATTG
TCTCATGAGCGGATACATATTTGAATGTATTTAGAAAAATAAACAAATAGGGGTTCCGCGCACATTTCCC
CGAAAAGTGCCACCTGACGTC
