>Addgene plasmid #66367 | GPR62-Tango | depositor partial sequence | sequence record 113348 | GPR62
ATGGCCAACAGCACTGGCCTTAATGCTAGCGAGGTGGCCGGAAGCCTTGGGCTCATCCTCGCTGCTGTCG
TGGAAGTCGGCGCCCTGCTCGGGAACGGCGCTCTGTTGGTTGTGGTGTTGAGAACACCAGGCCTCCGCGA
CGCCCTTTACCTGGCCCATCTGTGCGTCGTAGACCTGCTCGCCGCCGCGAGCATCATGCCCCTCGGGCTC
CTCGCCGCCCCCCCGCCAGGCCTGGGTCGGGTAAGACTGGGTCCAGCCCCTTGCCGGGCGGCGCGCTTCC
TGTCTGCCGCTCTTCTGCCGGCGTGTACCCTGGGAGTGGCTGCGCTTGGCCTTGCAAGGTATAGGCTGAT
CGTCCACCCTCTGCGCCCCGGGTCAAGACCTCCTCCCGTGCTGGTGTTGACCGCAGTGTGGGCAGCGGCC
GGCCTGCTTGGCGCACTCAGTCTGTTGGGCACACCCCCAGCCCCCCCCCCGGCTCCCGCCAGATGCTCCG
TTCTTGCTGGAGGCCTCGGTCCCTTCAGACCCCTGTGGGCACTCCTGGCCTTTGCACTTCCAGCATTGCT
GCTTCTGGGTGCCTATGGAGGGATCTTCGTGGTGGCTAGGAGGGCTGCTCTGCGGCCACCTCGCCCCGCT
AGGGGCTCCCGGTTGCATTCCGATAGTCTGGATTCTCGGCTGAGCATCTTGCCCCCCCTTCGGCCACGAC
TGCCCGGCGGTAAAGCCGCCCTCGCGCCTGCCCTTGCTGTAGGTCAGTTTGCAGCGTGTTGGCTCCCCTA
CGGATGTGCATGCCTCGCACCTGCCGCCAGAGCGGCTGAAGCTGAAGCAGCTGTGACCTGGGTGGCCTAC
TCCGCTTTCGCAGCTCATCCGTTTCTGTATGGACTTCTGCAACGGCCAGTAAGGTTGGCTCTGGGACGGC
TCTCAAGGCGAGCTCTTCCTGGGCCCGTCCGGGCATGTACCCCTCAGGCATGGCACCCACGCGCCTTGTT
GCAGTGTCTTCAAAGGCCACCAGAAGGCCCTGCAGTAGGCCCTTCCGAGGCCCCAGAGCAAACCCCTGAG
CTCGCCGGCGGTCGAAGCCCCGCCTATCAAGGGCCGCCGGAAAGCAGCCTGAGC
