>Addgene plasmid #66367 | GPR62-Tango | addgene partial sequence | sequence record 120007 | CMV-F 5'-CGCAAATGGGCGGTAGGCGTG-3'
GCTCTCTGGCTAACTAGAGAACCCACTGCTTACTGGCTTATCGAAATTAATACGACTCACTATAGGGAGA
CCCAAGCTGGCTAGCGTTTAAACTTAAGCTTGGTACCGAGCTCGGATCCACTAGTCCAGTGTGGTGGAAT
TCTGCAGATATCCAGCACAGTGGCGGCCGCGCCACCATGAAGACGATCATCGCCCTGAGCTACATCTTCT
GCCTGGTATTCGCCGACTACAAGGACGATGATGACGCCAGCATCGATATGGCCAACAGCACTGGCCTTAA
TGCTAGCGAGGTGGCCGGAAGCCTTGGGCTCATCCTCGCTGCTGTCGTGGAAGTCGGCGCCCTGCTCGGG
AACGGCGCTCTGTTGGTTGTGGTGTTGAGAACACCAGGCCTCCGCGACGCCCTTTACCTGGCCCATCTGT
GCGTCGTAGACCTGCTCGCCGCCGCGAGCATCATGCCCCTCGGGCTCCTCGCCGCCCCCCCGCCAGGCCT
GGGTCGGGTAAGACTGGGTCCAGCCCCTTGCCGGGCGGCGCGCTTCCTGTCTGCCGCTCTTCTGCCGGCG
TGTACCCTGGGAGTGGCTGCGCTTGGCCTTGCAAGGTATAGGCTGATCGTCCACCCTCTGCGCCCCGGGT
CAAGACCTCCTCCCGTGCTGGTGTTGACCGCAGTGTGGGCAGCGGCCGGCCTGCTTGGCGCACTCAGTCT
GTTGGGCACACCCCCAGCCCCCCCCCCGGCTCCCGCCAGATGCTCCGTTCTTGCTGGAGGCCTCGGTCCC
TTCAGACCCCTGTGGGCACTCCTGGCCTTTGCACTTCCAGCATTGCTGCTTCTGGGTGCCTATGGAGGGA
TCTTCGTGGTGGCTAGGAGGGCTGCTCTGCGGCCACCTCGCCCCGCTAGGGGCTCCCGGTTGCATTCCGA
TAGTCTGGGAT
