>Addgene plasmid #66367 | GPR62-Tango | addgene partial sequence | sequence record 120008 | Tet-R 5'-GGCGAGTTTACGGGTTGTTA-3'
GCTCTAATGCGCTGTTAATCACTTTACTTTTATCTAATCTTAGCTGGAAGTACAGGTTCTCACCGGTCGA
TGAAGTGTCCTTGGCCAGGGAGGAGCTGGCGGTGGTGCAGGACTCATCTTGGGGACCCAGGCTGGGTGGG
GTGCGTCCACCGGTATCGATGCTCAGGCTGCTTTCCGGCGGCCCTTGATAGGCGGGGCTTCGACCGCCGG
CGAGCTCAGGGGTTTGCTCTGGGGCCTCGGAAGGGCCTACTGCAGGGCCTTCTGGTGGCCTTTGAAGACA
CTGCAACAAGGCGCGTGGGTGCCATGCCTGAGGGGTACATGCCCGGACGGGCCCAGGAAGAGCTCGCCTT
GAGAGCCGTCCCAGAGCCAACCTTACTGGCCGTTGCAGAAGTCCATACAGAAACGGATGAGCTGCGAAAG
CGGAGTAGGCCACCCAGGTCACAGCTGCTTCAGCTTCAGCCGCTCTGGCGGCAGGTGCGAGGCATGCACA
TCCGTAGGGGAGCCAACACGCTGCAAACTGACCTACAGCAAGGGCAGGCGCGAGGGCGGCTTTACCGCCG
GGCAGTCGTGGCCGAAGGGGGGGCAAGATGCTCAGCCGAGAATCCAGACTATCGGAATGCAACCGGGAGC
CCCTAGCGGGGCGAGGTGGCCGCAGAGCAGCCCTCCTAGCCACCACGAAGATCCCTCCATAGGCACCCAG
AAGCAGCAATGCTGGAAGTGCAAAGGCCAGGAGTGCCCACAGGGGTCTGAAGGGACCGAGGCCTCCAGCA
AGAACGGAGCATCTGGCGGGAGCCGGGGGGGGGGCTGGGGGTGTGCCCAACAGACTGAGTGCGCCAAGCA
GGCCGGCCGCTGCCCACACTGCGGTCAACACCAGCACGGGAGGAGGTCTTGACCC
