[The description below was written by a language model from this plasmid's Addgene catalogue record.]
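Description:
GPR62-Tango is a mammalian expression plasmid from the PRESTO-Tango collection, built on an "empty Tango" backbone of about 6.6 kb that was itself derived from pcDNA3.1(+). It is maintained as a high-copy plasmid in E. coli under ampicillin selection. It also carries a neomycin resistance marker, so transfected mammalian cells can be selected with G418. The insert is the human GPR62 coding sequence (about 1.1 kb), an orphan, poorly characterised G protein-coupled receptor. It is expressed from the CMV promoter and cloned between a retained NotI site at the 5′ end and a 3′ site recorded as XhoI. The depositor cautions that most vectors in this series actually carry XbaI rather than XhoI downstream of the tTA sequence, so the identity of that site is uncertain for any given clone.

The backbone supplies an N-terminal FLAG tag, which is useful for checking receptor expression. The depositor's comments also show that a tTA transcriptional activator lies downstream of the receptor. The record does not list the other modules of the Tango fusion, but its stated purpose describes the principle: transcriptional activation following arrestin translocation. In Tango-type assays generally, receptor activation recruits an arrestin–protease fusion that releases the tethered tTA, which then drives a tTA-responsive reporter in the host cells. Activity is therefore read out independently of the receptor's G protein coupling preference.

The construct is intended for parallel screening of ligands across the human GPCR repertoire. It was generated under a programme that provides tools for understudied members of druggable protein families, and it suits efforts to find ligands for orphan receptors.
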