Addgene plasmid #66367: GPR62-Tango
Purpose: Expression of G protein-coupled receptors for PRESTO-Tango: parallel receptorome expression and screening via transcriptional output, with transcriptional activation following arrestin translocation
Depositing lab: Bryan Roth. Depositing organization: University of North Carolina at Chapel Hill. Publication: PRESTO-Tango as an open-source resource for interrogation of the druggable human GPCRome. Kroeze WK, Sassano MF, Huang XP, Lansu K, McCorvy JD, Giguere PM, Sciaky N, Roth BL. Nat Struct Mol Biol. 2015 May;22(5):362-9. doi: 10.1038/nsmb.3014. Epub 2015 Apr 20. PubMed 25895059.
Backbone
  Vector backbone: empty Tango
  Backbone size w/o insert (bp): 6632
  Vector type: Mammalian Expression
  Selectable markers: Neomycin (select with G418)
Growth in bacteria
  Bacterial resistance: Ampicillin, 100 μg/mL
  Growth temperature: 37°C
  Growth strain: DH5alpha
  Copy number: High Copy
Gene/Insert
  Gene/Insert name: GPR62
  Species: H. sapiens (human)
  Insert size (bp): 1104
  Entrez Gene: GPR62 (a.k.a. GPCR8, KPG_005)
  Promoter: CMV
  Tag / fusion protein: FLAG (N terminal on backbone)
  Cloning method: Restriction Enzyme; 5′ cloning site NotI (not destroyed); 3′ cloning site XhoI (unknown if destroyed)
  Sequencing primers: 5′ CMV-F; 3′ Tet-R
Terms and licenses: Academic/Nonprofit Terms; Industry Terms: Not Available to Industry
Depositor comments: Please note: Most of the PRESTO-Tango vectors do not contain the XhoI cut site downstream of the tTA sequence and instead carry an XbaI site. If you need to perform an XhoI digest we recommend sequencing with a forward primer at the C-terminus of tTA to determine which of the two sites is present. Suggested primer: 5-gagctccacttagacggcgagg-3. Original backbone was pcDNA3.1(+). These plasmids were generated as part of the Illuminating the Druggable Genome (IDG) program sponsored by the NIH Common Fund. The goal of this program is to identify, gather, and distribute information and resources for proteins that currently are not well-studied yet belong to commonly drug-targeted protein families: protein kinases, non-olfactory G-protein coupled receptors (GPCRs), and ion channels. The IDG program is designed to develop fundamental research tools for understudied proteins, elucidate their function, and disseminate the IDG-related resources and data to the greater scientific community.
How to cite: GPR62-Tango was a gift from Bryan Roth (Addgene plasmid # 66367 ; http://n2t.net/addgene:66367 ; RRID:Addgene_66367)
